Addgene plasmid #119348: pLPC_HA_ING5
Purpose: Expression of HA_ING5 FL
Depositing lab: Francisco Blanco. Depositing organization: CIC bioGUNE.
Backbone
  Vector backbone: pLPCX
  Backbone manufacturer: Unknown
  Vector type: Mammalian Expression, Retroviral
Growth in bacteria
  Bacterial resistance: Ampicillin, 100 μg/mL
  Growth temperature: 37°C
  Growth strain: NEB Stable
  Copy number: High Copy
Gene/Insert
  Gene/Insert name: HA_ING5 FL
  Species: H. sapiens (human)
  Entrez Gene: ING5 (a.k.a. p28ING5)
  Tag / fusion protein: HA (N terminal on insert)
  Cloning method: Restriction Enzyme; 5′ cloning site EcoRI (not destroyed); 3′ cloning site BamHI (not destroyed)
  Sequencing primers: 5′ T7 FW; 3′ pLIB
Terms and licenses: Academic/Nonprofit Terms; Industry Terms: Not Available to Industry
How to cite: pLPC_HA_ING5 was a gift from Francisco Blanco (Addgene plasmid # 119348)
