[The description below was written by a language model from this plasmid's Addgene catalogue record and pLannotate feature annotations shown in this document.]
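Description:
pLPC_HA_ING5 is a gammaretroviral mammalian expression plasmid built on the pLPCX backbone and carrying full-length human ING5 with an N-terminal HA epitope tag. In bacteria it is maintained through a high-copy ColE1/pUC-type origin and selected with ampicillin via the β-lactamase gene (AmpR) and its own promoter.

The circular map shows the typical pLPCX layout. A 5′ Moloney murine leukemia virus LTR is followed by a packaging signal (Ψ) and a truncated gag segment lacking its start codon. Together these allow the transcribed viral genome to be encapsidated when the plasmid is introduced into a packaging cell line that supplies the viral proteins in trans. The puromycin N-acetyltransferase gene (PuroR) comes next with no annotated promoter of its own, consistent with expression from the LTR-driven transcript, and it allows selection of transduced or transfected mammalian cells. Downstream, an internal human cytomegalovirus immediate-early enhancer and promoter drives the insert, which was cloned between EcoRI and BamHI sites that both remain intact. A short T7 promoter lies just upstream of the insert and serves as a sequencing primer site. The 3′ MoMLV LTR closes the proviral unit. The ING5 coding sequence is annotated, but the HA tag is not called as a separate feature. The short hits labelled as HIV-1 LTR, lacI and bom fragments appear to be incidental matches rather than functional elements.

ING5 is a component of the HBO1 and MOZ/MORF histone acetyltransferase complexes and has been linked to DNA replication, transcriptional coactivation and growth inhibition. The stated purpose is expression of full-length HA-ING5. The design suits transient transfection or stable retroviral transduction with puromycin selection, and the HA tag permits detection or immunoprecipitation of the protein.
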