Features (pLannotate 1.2.2; 16 found; start..end, strand, type, name):
     87..466     +  enhancer       CMV enhancer: human cytomegalovirus immediate early enhancer
    467..670     +  promoter       CMV promoter: human cytomegalovirus (CMV) immediate early promoter
    666..699     +  LTR            5' LTR (truncated) (fragment): truncated 5' long terminal repeat (LTR) from HIV-1
    715..733     +  promoter       T7 promoter: promoter for bacteriophage T7 RNA polymerase
    795..1511    +  CDS            ING5: ING5_HUMAN - Experimental evidence at protein level: Swiss-Prot protein existence level 1. Component of the HBO1 complex, which specifically mediates acetylation of histone H3 at 'Lys-14' (H3K14ac) and, to a lower extent, acetylation of histone H4 (PubMed:24065767). Component of the MOZ/MORF complex which has a histone H3 acetyltransferase activity (PubMed:16387653). Through chromatin acetylation it may regulate DNA replication and may function as a transcriptional coactivator (PubMed:12750254, PubMed:16387653). Inhibits cell growth, induces a delay in S-phase progression and enhances Fas-indu
   1613..1734    +  LTR            3' LTR (ΔU3) (fragment): self-inactivating 3' long terminal repeat (LTR) from Moloney murine leukemia virus
   1735..2204    +  LTR            LTR: long terminal repeat from Moloney murine leukemia virus
   2270..2322    -  CDS            lacI (fragment): lac repressor; lacI; The lac repressor binds to the lac operator to inhibit transcription in E. coli. This inhibition can be relieved by adding lactose or isopropyl-β-D-thiogalactopyranoside (IPTG).
   2505..3093    -  rep_origin     ori: high-copy-number ColE1/pMB1/pBR322/pUC origin of replication
   3253..4113    -  CDS            AmpR: β-lactamase; bla; confers resistance to ampicillin, carbenicillin, and related antibiotics
   4114..4218    -  promoter       AmpR promoter: bla
   4249..4718    +  LTR            LTR: long terminal repeat from Moloney murine leukemia virus
   4842..5116    +  misc_feature   MESV Ψ (fragment): packaging signal of murine embryonic stem cell virus
   5183..5599    +  CDS            gag (truncated): truncated Moloney murine leukemia virus (MMLV) gag gene lacking the start codon
   5617..6216    +  CDS            PuroR: puromycin N-acetyltransferase; pac from Streptomyces alboniger; confers resistance to puromycin
   6289..6341    -  misc_feature   bom (fragment): basis of mobility region from pBR322
>Addgene plasmid #119348 | pLPC_HA_ING5 | addgene full sequence | sequence record 232564 | Addgene NGS Result
AGGCTTGACCGACAATTGCATGAAGAATCTGCTTAGGGTTAGGCGTTTTGCGCTGCTTCGCGATGTACGG
GCCAGATATACGCGTTGACATTGATTATTGACTAGTTATTAATAGTAATCAATTACGGGGTCATTAGTTC
ATAGCCCATATATGGAGTTCCGCGTTACATAACTTACGGTAAATGGCCCGCCTGGCTGACCGCCCAACGA
CCCCCGCCCATTGACGTCAATAATGACGTATGTTCCCATAGTAACGCCAATAGGGACTTTCCATTGACGT
CAATGGGTGGAGTATTTACGGTAAACTGCCCACTTGGCAGTACATCAAGTGTATCATATGCCAAGTACGC
CCCCTATTGACGTCAATGACGGTAAATGGCCCGCCTGGCATTATGCCCAGTACATGACCTTATGGGACTT
TCCTACTTGGCAGTACATCTACGTATTAGTCATCGCTATTACCATGGTGATGCGGTTTTGGCAGTACATC
AATGGGCGTGGATAGCGGTTTGACTCACGGGGATTTCCAAGTCTCCACCCCATTGACGTCAATGGGAGTT
TGTTTTGGCACCAAAATCAACGGGACTTTCCAAAATGTCGTAACAACTCCGCCCCATTGACGCAAATGGG
CGGTAGGCGTGTACGGTGGGAGGTCTATATAAGCAGAGCTCTCTGGCTAACTAGAGAACCCACTGCTTAC
TGGCTTATCGAAATTAATACGACTCACTATAGGGAGACCCAAGCTTGGTACCGAGCTCGGATCCATGTAC
CCATACGACGTCCCAGACTACGCTGCGACCGCCATGTACTTGGAGCACTATCTGGACAGTATCGAGAACC
TTCCCTGCGAACTTCAGAGGAACTTCCAGCTGATGCGAGAGCTGGACCAGAGGACGGAAGATAAGAAAGC
AGAGATTGACATCCTGGCTGCAGAGTACATCTCCACGGTGAAGACGCTGTCTCCAGACCAGCGCGTGGAG
CGCCTGCAGAAGATCCAGAACGCCTACAGCAAGTGCAAGGAATACAGTGACGACAAAGTGCAGCTGGCCA
TGCAGACCTACGAGATGGTGGATAAACACATTCGAAGGCTTGATGCAGACCTGGCGCGCTTTGAAGCAGA
TCTGAAGGACAAGATGGAGGGCAGTGATTTTGAAAGCTCCGGAGGGCGAGGGTTAAAAAAAGGCCGGGGT
CAGAAAGAAAAAAGAGGGTCCCGGGGCCGAGGCAGGAGGACATCAGAGGAAGACACACCAAAGAAAAAGA
AGCACAAAGGAGGGTCTGAGTTCACTGACACCATCCTGTCCGTGCACCCCTCTGATGTGCTGGACATGCC
CGTGGACCCAAACGAACCCACGTACTGCCTGTGCCACCAGGTCTCCTATGGGGAGATGATTGGCTGTGAC
AATCCAGACTGTCCAATTGAGTGGTTTCACTTTGCCTGCGTGGACCTTACCACGAAACCCAAAGGAAAAT
GGTTCTGTCCACGGTGTGTCCAGGAAAAGAGGAAGAAGAAGTAGGAATTCTGCAGATATCCATCACACTG
GCGGCCGCTCGAGCATGCATCTAGAGGGCCGATAAAATAAAAGATTTTATTTAGTCTCCAGAAAAAGGGG
GGAATGAAAGACCCCACCTGTAGGTTTGGCAAGCTAGCTTAAGTAACGCCATTTTGCAAGGCATGGAAAA
ATACATAACTGAGAATAGAGAAGTTCAGATCAAGGTCAGGAACAGATGGAACAGCTGAATATGGGCCAAA
CAGGATATCTGTGGTAAGCAGTTCCTGCCCCGGCTCAGGGCCAAGAACAGATGGAACAGCTGAATATGGG
CCAAACAGGATATCTGTGGTAAGCAGTTCCTGCCCCGGCTCAGGGCCAAGAACAGATGGTCCCCAGATGC
GGTCCAGCCCTCAGCAGTTTCTAGAGAACCATCAGATGTTTCCAGGGTGCCCCAAGGACCTGAAATGACC
CTGTGCCTTATTTGAACTAACCAATCAGTTCGCTTCTCGCTTCTGTTCGCGCGCTTCTGCTCCCCGAGCT
CAATAAAAGAGCCCACAACCCCTCACTCGGGGCGCCAGTCCTCCGATTGACTGAGTCGCCCGGGTACCCG
TGTATCCAATAAACCCTCTTGCAGTTGCATCCGACTTGTGGTCTCGCTGTTCCTTGGGAGGGTCTCCTCT
GAGTGATTGACTACCCGTCAGCGGGGGTCTTTCACATGCAGCATGTATCAAAATTAATTTGGTTTTTTTT
CTTAAGTATTTACATTAAATGGCCATAGTTGCATTAATGAATCGGCCAACGCGCGGGGAGAGGCGGTTTG
CGTATTGGGCGCTCTTCCGCTTCCTCGCTCACTGACTCGCTGCGCTCGGTCGTTCGGCTGCGGCGAGCGG
TATCAGCTCACTCAAAGGCGGTAATACGGTTATCCACAGAATCAGGGGATAACGCAGGAAAGAACATGTG
AGCAAAAGGCCAGCAAAAGGCCAGGAACCGTAAAAAGGCCGCGTTGCTGGCGTTTTTCCATAGGCTCCGC
CCCCCTGACGAGCATCACAAAAATCGACGCTCAAGTCAGAGGTGGCGAAACCCGACAGGACTATAAAGAT
ACCAGGCGTTTCCCCCTGGAAGCTCCCTCGTGCGCTCTCCTGTTCCGACCCTGCCGCTTACCGGATACCT
GTCCGCCTTTCTCCCTTCGGGAAGCGTGGCGCTTTCTCATAGCTCACGCTGTAGGTATCTCAGTTCGGTG
TAGGTCGTTCGCTCCAAGCTGGGCTGTGTGCACGAACCCCCCGTTCAGCCCGACCGCTGCGCCTTATCCG
GTAACTATCGTCTTGAGTCCAACCCGGTAAGACACGACTTATCGCCACTGGCAGCAGCCACTGGTAACAG
GATTAGCAGAGCGAGGTATGTAGGCGGTGCTACAGAGTTCTTGAAGTGGTGGCCTAACTACGGCTACACT
AGAAGAACAGTATTTGGTATCTGCGCTCTGCTGAAGCCAGTTACCTTCGGAAAAAGAGTTGGTAGCTCTT
GATCCGGCAAACAAACCACCGCTGGTAGCGGTGGTTTTTTTGTTTGCAAGCAGCAGATTACGCGCAGAAA
AAAAGGATCTCAAGAAGATCCTTTGATCTTTTCTACGGGGTCTGACGCTCAGTGGAACGAAAACTCACGT
TAAGGGATTTTGGTCATGAGATTATCAAAAAGGATCTTCACCTAGATCCTTTTGCGGCCGCAAATCAATC
TAAAGTATATATGAGTAAACTTGGTCTGACAGTTACCAATGCTTAATCAGTGAGGCACCTATCTCAGCGA
TCTGTCTATTTCGTTCATCCATAGTTGCCTGACTCCCCGTCGTGTAGATAACTACGATACGGGAGGGCTT
ACCATCTGGCCCCAGTGCTGCAATGATACCGCGAGACCCACGCTCACCGGCTCCAGATTTATCAGCAATA
AACCAGCCAGCCGGAAGGGCCGAGCGCAGAAGTGGTCCTGCAACTTTATCCGCCTCCATCCAGTCTATTA
ATTGTTGCCGGGAAGCTAGAGTAAGTAGTTCGCCAGTTAATAGTTTGCGCAACGTTGTTGCCATTGCTAC
AGGCATCGTGGTGTCACGCTCGTCGTTTGGTATGGCTTCATTCAGCTCCGGTTCCCAACGATCAAGGCGA
GTTACATGATCCCCCATGTTGTGCAAAAAAGCGGTTAGCTCCTTCGGTCCTCCGATCGTTGTCAGAAGTA
AGTTGGCCGCAGTGTTATCACTCATGGTTATGGCAGCACTGCATAATTCTCTTACTGTCATGCCATCCGT
AAGATGCTTTTCTGTGACTGGTGAGTACTCAACCAAGTCATTCTGAGAATAGTGTATGCGGCGACCGAGT
TGCTCTTGCCCGGCGTCAATACGGGATAATACCGCGCCACATAGCAGAACTTTAAAAGTGCTCATCATTG
GAAAACGTTCTTCGGGGCGAAAACTCTCAAGGATCTTACCGCTGTTGAGATCCAGTTCGATGTAACCCAC
TCGTGCACCCAACTGATCTTCAGCATCTTTTACTTTCACCAGCGTTTCTGGGTGAGCAAAAACAGGAAGG
CAAAATGCCGCAAAAAAGGGAATAAGGGCGACACGGAAATGTTGAATACTCATACTCTTCCTTTTTCAAT
ATTATTGAAGCATTTATCAGGGTTATTGTCTCATGAGCGGATACATATTTGAATGTATTTAGAAAAATAA
ACAAATAGGGGTTCCGCGCACATTTCCCCGAAAAGTGCCACCTGCAGCCTGAATATGGGCCAAACAGGAT
ATCTGTGGTAAGCAGTTCCTGCCCCGGCTCAGGGCCAAGAACAGATGGAACAGCTGAATATGGGCCAAAC
AGGATATCTGTGGTAAGCAGTTCCTGCCCCGGCTCAGGGCCAAGAACAGATGGTCCCCAGATGCGGTCCA
GCCCTCAGCAGTTTCTAGAGAACCATCAGATGTTTCCAGGGTGCCCCAAGGACCTGAAATGACCCTGTGC
CTTATTTGAACTAACCAATCAGTTCGCTTCTCGCTTCTGTTCGCGCGCTTCTGCTCCCCGAGCTCAATAA
AAGAGCCCACAACCACTCACTCGGGGCGCCAGTCCTCCGATTGACTGAGTCGCCCGGGTACCCGTGTATC
CAATAAACCCTCTTGCAGTTGCATCCGACTTGTGGTCTCGCTGTTCCTTGGGAGGGTCTCCTCTGAGTGA
TTGACTACCCGTCAGCGGGGGTCTTTCATTTGGGGGCTCGTCCGGGATCGGGAGACCCCTGCCCAGGGAC
CACCGACCCACCACCGGGAGGCAAGCTGGCCAGCAACTTATCTGTGTCTGTCCGATTGTCTAGTGTCTAT
GACTGATTTTATGCGCCTGCGTCGGTACTAGTTAGCTAACTAGCTCTGTATCTGGCGGACCCGTGGTGGA
ACTGACGAGTTCTGAACACCCGGCCGCAACCCTGGGAGACGTCCCAGGGACTTTGGGGGCCGTTTTTGTG
GCCCGACCTGAGGAAGGGAGTCGATGTGGAATCCGACCCCGTCAGGATATGTGGTTCTGGTAGGAGACGA
GAACCTAAAACAGTTCCCGCCTCCGTCTGAATTTTTGCTTTCGGTTTGGAACCGAAGCCGCGCGTCTTGT
CTGCTGCAGCGCTGCAGCATCGTTCTGTGTTGTCTCTGTCTGACTGTGTTTCTGTATTTGTCTGAAAATT
AGGGCCAGACTGTTACCACTCCCTTAAGTTTGACCTTAGGTCACTGGAAAGATGTCGAGCGGATCGCTCA
CAACCAGTCGGTAGATGTCAAGAAGAGACGTTGGGTTACCTTCTGCTCTGCAGAATGGCCAACCTTTAAC
GTCGGATGGCCGCGAGACGGCACCTTTAACCGAGACCTCATCACCCAGGTTAAGATCAAGGTCTTTTCAC
CTGGCCCGCATGGACACCCAGACCAGGTCCCCTACATCGTGACCTGGGAAGCCTTGGCTTTTGACCCCCC
TCCCTGGGTCAAGCCCTTTGTACACCCTAAGCCTCCGCCTCCTCTTCCTCCATCCGCCCCGTCTCTCCCC
CTTGAACCTCCTCGTTCGACCCCGCCTCGATCCTCCCTTTATCCAGCCCTCACTCCTTCTCTAGGCGCCG
GCCGGATCAGCTTACCATGACCGAGTACAAGCCCACGGTGCGCCTCGCCACCCGCGACGACGTCCCCAGG
GCCGTACGCACCCTCGCCGCCGCGTTCGCCGACTACCCCGCCACGCGCCACACCGTCGATCCGGACCGCC
ACATCGAGCGGGTCACCGAGCTGCAAGAACTCTTCCTCACGCGCGTCGGGCTCGACATCGGCAAGGTGTG
GGTCGCGGACGACGGCGCCGCGGTGGCGGTCTGGACCACGCCGGAGAGCGTCGAAGCGGGGGCGGTGTTC
GCCGAGATCGGCCCGCGCATGGCCGAGTTGAGCGGTTCCCGGCTGGCCGCGCAGCAACAGATGGAAGGCC
TCCTGGCGCCGCACCGGCCCAAGGAGCCCGCGTGGTTCCTGGCCACCGTCGGCGTCTCGCCCGACCACCA
GGGCAAGGGTCTGGGCAGCGCCGTCGTGCTCCCCGGAGTGGAGGCGGCCGAGCGCGCCGGGGTGCCCGCC
TTCCTGGAGACCTCCGCGCCCCGCAACCTCCCCTTCTACGAGCGGCTCGGCTTCACCGTCACCGCCGACG
TCGAGGTGCCCGAAGGACCGCGCACCTGGTGCATGACCCGCAAGCCCGGTGCCTGACGCCCGCCCCACGA
CCCGCAGCGCCCGACCGAAAGGAGCGCACGACCCCATGCATCGGATCTCCCGATCCCCTATGGTGCACTC
TCAGTACAATCTGCTCTGATGCCGCATAGTTAAGCCAGTATCTGCTCCCTGCTTGTGTGTTGGAGGTCGC
TGAGTAGTGCGCGAGCAAAATTTAAGCTACAACAAGGCA
